>Addgene plasmid #197799 | pJMC-1-Reverse | addgene full sequence | sequence record 393137 | Addgene NGS Result
GTCAGTGAGCGAGGAAGCGGAAGAGCGCCCACCTGCTTTTACCGGGCGCGCCAGCGTGAGACCGGCCGCA
TTAGGCACCCCAGGCTTTACACTTTATGCTTCCGGCTCGTATAATGTGTGGATTTTGAGTTAGGATCCGT
CGAGATTTTCAGGAGCTAAGGAAGCTAAAATGGAGAAAAAAATCACTGGATATACCACCGTTGATATATC
CCAATGGCATCGTAAAGAACATTTTGAGGCATTTCAGTCAGTCGCTCAATGTACCTATAACCAGACCGTT
CAGCTGGATATTACGGCCTTTTTAAAGACCGTAAAGAAAAATAAGCACAAGTTTTATCCGGCCTTTATTC
ACATTCTTGCCCGCCTGATGAATGCTCATCCGGAATTCCGTATGGCAATGAAAGACGGTGAGCTGGTGAT
ATGGGATAGTGTTCACCCTTGTTACACCGTTTTCCATGAGCAAACTGAAACGTTTTCATCGCTCTGGAGT
GAATACCACGACGATTTCCGGCAGTTTCTACACATATATTCGCAAGATGTGGCGTGTTACGGTGAAAACC
TGGCCTATTTCCCTAAAGGGTTTATTGAGAATATGTTTTTCGTTTCAGCCAATCCCTGGGTGAGTTTCAC
CAGTTTTGATTTAAACGTGGCCAATATGGACAACTTCTTCGCCCCCGTTTTCACCATGGGCAAATATTAT
ACGCAAGGCGACAAGGTGCTGATGCCGCTGGCGATTCAGGTTCATCATGCCGTTTGTGATGGCTTCCATG
TCGGCAGAATGCTTAATGAATTACAACAGTACTGCGATGAGTGGCAGGCGGGGCGTAATCTAGAGGATCC
GGCTTACTAAAAGCCAGATAACAGTATGCGTATTTGCGCGCTGATTTTTGCGGTATAAGAATATATACTG
ATATGTATACCCGAAGTATGTCAAAAGGAGGTATGCTATGAAGCAGCGTATTACAGTGACAGTTGACAGC
GACAGCTATCAGTTGCTCAAGGCATATATGATGTCAATATCTCCGGTCTGGTAAGCACAACCATGCAGAA
TGAAGCCCGTCGTCTGCGTGCCGAACGCTGGAAAGCGGAAAATCAGGAAGGGATGGCTGAGGTCGCCCGG
TTTATTGAAATGAACGGCTCTTTTGCTGACGAGAACAGGGGCTGGTGAAATGCAGTTTAAGGTTTACACC
TATAAAAGAGAGAGCCGTTATCGTCTGTTTGTGGATGTACAGAGTGATATTATTGACACGCCCGGGCGAC
GGATGGTGATCCCCCTGGCCAGTGCACGTCTGCTGTCAGATAAAGTCTCCCGTGAACTTTACCCGGTGGT
GCATATCGGGGATGAAAGCTGGCGCATGATGACCACCGATATGGCCAGTGTGCCGGTTTCCGTTATCGGG
GAAGAAGTGGCTGATCTCAGCCACCGCGAAAATGACATCAAAAACGCCATTAACCTGATGTTCTGGGGAA
TATAAGGTCTCTCTCCGAGCTCAGCCTTTTGCAGGTGTGATGAAAAGCCTTAGGGTCAGGTGGCACTTTT
CGGGGAAATGTGCGATGAACCCCTATTTGTTTATTTTTCTAAATACATTCAAATATGTATCCGCTAATGA
GACAATAACCCTGATAAATGCTTCAATTATATTGAAAAAGGAAGAGTATGAGTATCCAACATTTCCGTGT
CGCCCTTATTCCCTTTTTTGCGGCCTTCTGCCTTCCTGTTTTTGCTCACCCAGAAACGCTGGTGAAAGTA
AAAGATGCTGAAGATCAGTTGGGTGCCCGAGTGGGTTACATTGAACTGGATCTCAACAGCGGCAAAATCT
TAGAGAGTTTTCGCCCCGAAGAACGCTTCCCAATGATGAGCACTTTCAAAGTTCTGCTATGTGGCGCGGT
GTTATCCCGTATTGATGCTGGGCAAGAGCAACTCGGTCGCCGCATACACTATTCTCAGAATGACTTGGTT
GAGTATTCACCAGTCACAGAAAAGCATCTTACGGATGGCATGACAGTAAGAGAATTATGTAGTGCTGCCA
TAACCATGAGTGATAACACTGCGGCCAACTTACTTCTGACAACGATTGGAGGACCGAAGGAGCTAACCGC
TTTTTTGCACAACATGGGGGATCATGTAACTCGCCTTGATCGTTGGGAACCGGAGCTGAATGAAGCCATA
CCAAACGACGAGCGTGACACCACGATGCCTGTAGCAATGGCAACAACTCTCCGCAAACTATTAACTGGCG
AACTACTTACTCTTGCTTCACGCCAGCAACTCATTGACTGGATGGAGGCGGACAAAGTTGCAGGACCACT
TCTGCGCTCGGCACTTCCGGCTGGCTGGTTTATTGCTGATAAATCTGGAGCCGGTGAGCGTGGCTCTCGC
GGTATCATTGCAGCACTGGGGCCAGATGGTAAGCCCTCCCGTATCGTAGTTATCTACACGACGGGGAGTC
AGGCAACTATGGATGAACGAAATAGACAGATCGCTGAGATAGGTGCCTCACTGATTAAGCATTGGTAACT
GTCAGACGAAGGGAAATAAATAGTAGCCCGCCTGATGTGCGGGCTTTTTTTTGGTGGTGGTTACCAGTGT
CGCTTAGCTACCGTAGGTCCTCTTAGGCGGTCCGATTAGCGACATAGTCATCAATGCCTTGACGGCAAAA
TCCCTTAACGTGAGTTTTCGTTCCACTGAGCGTCAGACCCCGTAGAAAAGATCAAAGGATCTTCTTGAGA
TCCTTTTTTTCTGCGCGTAATCTGCTGCTTGCAAACAAAAAAACCACCGCTACCAGCGGTGGTTTGTTTG
CCGGATCAAGAGCTACTAACTCTTTTTCCGAAGGTAACTGGCTTCAGCAGAGCGCAGATACCAAATACTG
TTCTTCTAGTGTAGCCGTAGTTAGGCCACCACTTCAAGAACTCTGTAGCACCGCCTACATACCTCGCTCT
GCTAATCCTGTTACAAGTGGCTGCTGCCAGTGGCGATAAGTCGTGTCTTACCGGGTTGGACTCAAGACGA
TAGTTACCGGATAAGGCGCAGCGGTCGGGCTGAACGGGGGGTTCGTGCTCACAGCCCAGCTTGGAGCGAA
CGACCTACACCGAACTGAGATACCTACAGCGTGAGCTATGAGAAAGCGCCACGCTTCCCGAAGGGAGAAA
GGCGGACAGGTATCCGGTAAGCGGCAGGGTCGGAACAGGAGAGCGCACGAGGGAGCTTCCAGGGGGAAAC
GCCTGGTATCTTTATAGTCCTGTCGGGTTTCGCCACCTCTGACTTGAGCGTCGATTTTTGTGATGCTCGT
CAGGGGGGCGGAGCCTATGGAAAAACGCCAGCAACGCGGCCTTTTTACGGTTCCTGGCCTTTTGCTGGCC
TTTTGCTCACATGTTCTTTCCTGCGTTATCCCCTGATTCTGTGGATAACCGTATTACCGCCTTTGAGTGA
GCTGATACCGCTCGCCGCAGCCGAACGACCGAGCGCAGCGA
Features (pLannotate 1.2.2; 9 found; start..end, strand, type, name):
      1..23      +  rep_origin     RSF ori (fragment): Plasmids containing the RSF 1030 origin of replication can be propagated in E. coli cells that contain additional plasmids with compatible origins.
     86..116     +  promoter       lac UV5 promoter: E. coli lac promoter with an "up" mutation
    140..169     +  promoter       cat promoter (fragment): promoter of the E. coli cat gene encoding chloramphenicol acetyltransferase
    170..850     +  CDS            CmR: chloramphenicol acetyltransferase confers resistance to chloramphenicol
   1007..1165    +  CDS            ccdA (fragment): CCDA_ECO57 - Also known as H, letA. Experimental evidence at protein level: Swiss-Prot protein existence level 1. Antitoxin component of a type II toxin-antitoxin (TA) system which inhibits the post-segregational killing (PSK) of plasmid-free cells, also referred to as a plasmid addiction system. Binds to and blocks the activity of CcdB; will also remove bound CcdB protein from the CcdB-GyrA complex by forming a CcdA-CcdB complex, a process termed rejuvenation. Functions as a transcriptional corepressor for the ccdAB operon, repression also requires CcdB (By similarity). From Escherichia coli
   1170..1472    +  CDS            ccdB: CCDB_ECOLI - Also known as G, letB, letD. Experimental evidence at protein level: Swiss-Prot protein existence level 1. Toxic component of a type II toxin-antitoxin (TA) system, functioning in plasmid maintainence. Responsible for the post- segregational killing (PSK) of plasmid-free cells, also referred to as a plasmid addiction system. Half-life of over 2 hours. Cell killing by CcdB is accompanied by filamentation, defects in chromosome and plasmid segregation, defects in cell division, formation of anucleate cells, decreased DNA synthesis and plasmid loss. Interferes with the activity of DN
   1557..1657    +  promoter       AmpR promoter: bla
   1658..2518    +  CDS            AmpR: β-lactamase; bla; confers resistance to ampicillin, carbenicillin, and related antibiotics
   2725..3313    +  rep_origin     ori: high-copy-number ColE1/pMB1/pBR322/pUC origin of replication
