[The description below was written by a language model from this plasmid's Addgene catalogue record and pLannotate feature annotations shown in this document.]
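Description:
pJMC-1-Reverse is an empty Level 1, Module 1 destination vector from a modular cloning (MoClo-style) toolkit built for engineering plant genomes. It is a small plasmid of about 3.5 kb, described as self-made, with no named parent backbone or vector type in the record. It carries no gene of interest. Instead it is designed to receive a MoClo insert in the reverse orientation relative to the module, so that an assembled transcriptional unit can be placed facing the opposite direction in later multi-module assemblies. The annotation does not show the restriction sites or overhangs that define the cloning junctions, so the details of the assembly chemistry cannot be stated from the record.

The plasmid replicates in E. coli from a high-copy ColE1/pUC-type origin. A very short fragment annotated as RSF ori is probably just a sequence match rather than a functional second origin. The backbone is selected through an ampicillin resistance gene (β-lactamase) driven by its own promoter. The remaining features form a typical counter-selectable dropout cassette: a chloramphenicol acetyltransferase gene with a cat promoter fragment, preceded by a lac UV5 promoter, followed by a partial ccdA sequence and an intact ccdB toxin gene. CcdB poisons DNA gyrase and kills standard cloning strains, so the empty vector must be kept in a ccdB-tolerant strain, with both chloramphenicol and ampicillin used for selection. In cassettes of this kind, an incoming insert replaces the CmR–ccdB region, so only recombinant plasmids survive in ordinary E. coli under ampicillin selection, which reduces background from uncut or religated vector.
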