Addgene plasmid #197799: pJMC-1-Reverse
Purpose: (Empty Backbone) Level 1 Module 1 destination vector (reverse orientation MoClo insert)
Depositing lab: Daniel Voytas. Depositing organization: University of Minnesota. Publication: An extensible vector toolkit and parts library for advanced engineering of plant genomes. Chamness JC, Kumar J, Cruz AJ, Rhuby E, Holum MJ, Cody JP, Tibebu R, Gamo ME, Starker CG, Zhang F, Voytas DF. Plant Genome. 2023 Mar 9:e20312. doi: 10.1002/tpg2.20312. PubMed 36896468.
Backbone
  Vector backbone: Unspecified
  Backbone manufacturer: Self-made
  Vector type: Unspecified
Growth in bacteria
  Bacterial resistance: Chloramphenicol and Ampicillin, 25 & 100 μg/mL
  Growth temperature: 37°C
  Growth strain: ccdB Survival
  Copy number: High Copy
Gene/Insert
  Gene/Insert name: None
Terms and licenses: Academic/Nonprofit Terms; Industry Terms: Not Available to Industry
Depositor comments: Please visit https://www.biorxiv.org/content/10.1101/2022.10.15.511792v1 for bioRxiv preprint.
How to cite: pJMC-1-Reverse was a gift from Daniel Voytas (Addgene plasmid # 197799 ; http://n2t.net/addgene:197799 ; RRID:Addgene_197799)
